Addgene plasmid #84296: pCMV6M-Mst2
Purpose: Expresses Myc-tagged Mst2
Depositing lab: Jonathan Chernoff. Depositing organization: Institute for Cancer Research d/b/a the Research Institute of Fox Chase Cancer Center. Publication: H-ras Inhibits the Hippo Pathway by Promoting Mst1/Mst2 Heterodimerization. Rawat SJ, Araiza-Olivera D, Arias-Romero LE, Villamar-Cruz O, Prudnikova TY, Roder H, Chernoff J. Curr Biol. 2016 Jun 20;26(12):1556-63. doi: 10.1016/j.cub.2016.04.027. Epub 2016 May 26. PubMed 27238285.
Backbone
  Vector backbone: pCMV6
  Backbone size w/o insert (bp): 4746
  Vector type: Mammalian Expression
Growth in bacteria
  Bacterial resistance: Ampicillin, 100 μg/mL
  Growth temperature: 37°C
  Growth strain: DH5alpha
  Copy number: High Copy
Gene/Insert
  Gene/Insert name: Mst2 (alt name: Stk3)
  Species: H. sapiens (human)
  Insert size (bp): 2000
  Entrez Gene: STK3 (a.k.a. KRS1, MST2)
  Promoter: CMV
  Tag / fusion protein: Myc (N terminal on insert)
  Cloning method: Restriction Enzyme; 5′ cloning site SalI (unknown if destroyed); 3′ cloning site EcoRI (unknown if destroyed)
  Sequencing primers: 5′ gtgtacggtgggaggtctatataa
Terms and licenses: Academic/Nonprofit Terms; Industry Terms: Not Available to Industry
Depositor comments: Myc-tagged Mst2
How to cite: pCMV6M-Mst2 was a gift from Jonathan Chernoff (Addgene plasmid # 84296 ; http://n2t.net/addgene:84296 ; RRID:Addgene_84296)
