[The description below was written by a language model from this plasmid's Addgene catalogue record.]
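Description:
pCMV6M-Mst2 is a mammalian expression plasmid built on the pCMV6 backbone (about 4.7 kb without insert) that drives production of Myc-tagged human Mst2, the serine/threonine kinase encoded by STK3 (also known as KRS1). The insert, listed at roughly 2 kb, was placed between SalI and EcoRI sites by restriction cloning; the record does not say whether those sites survived. Transcription is controlled by the CMV promoter, a strong constitutive viral promoter that gives high-level expression in most transfected mammalian cell lines. A Myc epitope is fused to the N terminus of the kinase, so the exogenous protein can be detected by immunoblotting or immunofluorescence, or recovered by immunoprecipitation with anti-Myc antibodies and distinguished from endogenous Mst2. In bacteria the plasmid is maintained at high copy number under ampicillin selection. No mammalian selection marker, polyadenylation signal or specific replication origin is stated, and no feature table is available to confirm these elements.

Mst2 is, together with its paralogue Mst1, a core upstream kinase of the Hippo signalling pathway, which restrains cell proliferation and organ growth. The plasmid was deposited in connection with work on how H-ras suppresses Hippo signalling by promoting Mst1/Mst2 heterodimer formation. An epitope-tagged Mst2 construct suits that kind of study, for example co-expression with a differently tagged partner to follow kinase dimerisation by co-immunoprecipitation, or overexpression to examine Mst2 activity and downstream pathway output. Beyond expressing Myc-tagged Mst2, the record does not specify particular applications.
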