>Addgene plasmid #84296 | pCMV6M-Mst2 | depositor partial sequence | sequence record 160875 | Reverse sequence from Mst2
TGGGAGGTCTATATAAGCAGAGCTCGTTTAGTGANCCGTCAGANTTAATTCAGATCTGGTACCACGCGTA
TCGATAAGCTTCGATCGTCGACATGGAACAGAAACTCATCTCTGAAGAGGATCTGTNTAGAGGATCCGCC
ATGGAGCAGCCGCCGGCGCNTAAGAGTAAACTAAAAAAGNTGAGTGAAGACAGTTTGACTAAGCAGCCTG
AAGAAGTTTTTGATGTATTAGAGAAGCTTGGAGAAGGGTCTTATGGAAGTGTATTTAAAGCAATACACAA
GGAATCCGGTCAAGTTGTCGCAATTAAACAAGTACCTGTTGAATCAGATCTTCAGGAAATAATCAAAGAA
ATTTCCATAATGCAGCAATGTGACAGCCCATATGTTGTAAAGTACTATGGCAGTTATTTTAAGAATACAG
ACCTCTGGATTGTTATGGAGTACTGTGGCGCTGGCTCTGTCTCAGACATAATTAGATTACGAAACAAGAC
ATTAATAGAAGATGAAATTGCAACCATTCTTAAATCTACATTGAAAGGACTAGAATATTTGCACTTTATG
AGAAAAATACACAGAGATATAAAAGCTGGAAATATTCTCCTCAATACAGAAGGACATGCAAAATTGGCAG
ATTTTGGAGTGGCTGGTCAGTTAACAGATACAATGGCAAAACGCAATACTGTAATAGGAACTCCATTTTG
GATGGCTCCTGAGGTGATTCAAGAAATAGGCTATAACTGTGTGGCCGACATCTGGTCCCTTGGCATTACT
TCTATAGAAATGGCTGAAGGAAAACCTCCTTATGCTGATATACATCCAATGAGGGCTATTTTTATGATTC
CCACAAATCCACCACCAACATTCAGAAAGCCAGAACTTNGGTCCGATGATTTCACCGATTTTGTTAAAAA
GTGTTTGGNGAAGANTCCNGAGCAGAGAG
