>Addgene plasmid #84296 | pCMV6M-Mst2 | addgene partial sequence | sequence record 163066 | CMV-F 5'-CGCAAATGGGCGGTAGGCGTG-3'
AGCAGAGCTCGTTTAGTGAACCGTCAGAATTAATTCAGATCTGGTACCACGCGTATCGATAAGCTTCGAT
CGTCGACATGGAACAGAAACTCATCTCTGAAGAGGATCTGTCTAGAGGATCCGCCATGGAGCAGCCGCCG
GCGCCTAAGAGTAAACTAAAAAAGCTGAGTGAAGACAGTTTGACTAAGCAGCCTGAAGAAGTTTTTGATG
TATTAGAGAAGCTTGGAGAAGGGTCTTATGGAAGTGTATTTAAAGCAATACACAAGGAATCCGGTCAAGT
TGTCGCAATTAAACAAGTACCTGTTGAATCAGATCTTCAGGAAATAATCAAAGAAATTTCCATAATGCAG
CAATGTGACAGCCCATATGTTGTAAAGTACTATGGCAGTTATTTTAAGAATACAGACCTCTGGATTGTTA
TGGAGTACTGTGGCGCTGGCTCTGTCTCAGACATAATTAGATTACGAAACAAGACATTAATAGAAGATGA
AATTGCAACCATTCTTAAATCTACATTGAAAGGACTAGAATATTTGCACTTTATGAGAAAAATACACAGA
GATATAAAAGCTGGAAATATTCTCCTCAATACAGAAGGACATGCAAAATTGGCAGATTTTGGAGTGGCTG
GTCAGTTAACAGATACAATGGCAAAACGCAATACTGTAATAGGAACTCCATTTTGGATGGCTCCTGAGGT
GATTCAAGAAATAGGCTATAACTGTGTGGCCGACATCTGGTCCCTTGGCATTACTTCTATAGAAATGGCT
GAAGGAAAACCTCCTTATGCTGATATACATCCAATGAGGGCTATTT
