>Addgene plasmid #84296 | pCMV6M-Mst2 | addgene partial sequence | sequence record 163067 | C-CMV-24 5'-TATTAGGACAAGGCTGGTGGGCAC-3'
CAGGAGAGGCACTGGGGAGGGGTCACAGGGATGCCACGGAATTCCTGCAGAAAGTATAAATTGGTTGCAC
ATTATCATCATATTAATATGACCCTACCTTCACCAAAGCTATCCTGATCTTGTCCTTAAAAAATGAAACA
AAGCAAAATAGCATAAATAAATAAGTTTACCTAAGGGGATACAATAAATAGCCTAGTATACTAGATAGGA
ATAAAGAATATTGTAACATAAAGCCCTTCAGTGCTGTACAATGCAACAATAGCTTTGGATTTTCAAGGTT
TAGAGACCTTGAAAATCCATTTCATAACAGTTTTATTACTGGTATGCAGCTGACAGAACAAGAGAATACA
CTTCTTTTGTTCTCCTCATCTTAGAGTGAATGCACAGCAGATACAACTGTCAATTCTGCCTTTTGGGAAT
TTACCTGGGCATGTACCATTGTCACTTTTTGACCTCTGCCTAATTGTAGGGCAAAATCTTAGGATTAAAA
ATATCCAAATATTCCTTCAATTCCTAGTGGTTTCTTGGTCTCCAGAATAGTTAAAAACAGAGAGGAAATT
AGACTCAAAAGTTTTGCTGCCTTCTTTTCTTTGCATCCATCGCATCCAGAATGGGCTGTCTTTTCGCAGT
GTATCTCTGACGAAGTTCTTCTATCTCCCGTTCCATCATGGGGTCCAGTGCTTTTAACCGCATCTGTAGT
TCTTCTAAACTTAGATTTTTCAAAAAGTCAAAGTCTCCATCTTGAGGAACTTTCCAGTTATCAGGAAAAA
CGTTTTTGGACATAGGGAAGGGTTCATGCATGTTCTGAT
